>Addgene plasmid #147062 | pAc5.1B-EGFP-DmGW182_635-1384_N | depositor full sequence | sequence record 289509 | Full Sequence
CTTCAAGGAATTAATTCTATATTCTAAAAACACAAATGATACTTCTAAAAAAAATCATGAATGGCATCAA
CTCTGAATCAAATCTTTGCAGATGCACCTACTTCTCATTTCCACTGTCACATCATTTTTCCAGATCTCGC
TGCCTGTTATGTGGCCCACAAACCAAGACACGTTTTATGGCCATTAAAGCTGGCTGATCGTCGCCAAACA
CCAAATACATATCAATATGTACATTCGAGAAAGAAGCGATCAAAGAAGCGTCTTCGGGCGAGTAGGAGAA
TGCGGAGGAGAAGGAGAACGAGCTGATCTAGTATCTCTCCACAATCCAATGCCAACTGACCAACTGGCCA
TATTCGGAGCAATTTGAAGCCAATTTCCATCGCCTGGCGATCGCTCCATTCTTGGCTATATGTTTTTCAC
CGTTCCCGGGGCCATTTTCAAAGACTCGTCGGTAAGATAAGATTGTGTCACTCGCTGTCTCTCTTCATTT
GTCGAAGAATGCTGAGGAATTTCGCGATGACGTCGGCGAGTATTTTGAAGAATGAGAATAATTTGTATTT
ATACGAAAATCAGTTAGTGGAATTTTCTACAAAAACATGTTATCTATAGATAATTTTGTTGCAAAATATG
TTGACTATGACAAAGATTGTATGTATATACCTTTAATGTATTCTCATTTTCTTATGTATTTATAATGGCA
ATGATGATACTGATGATATTTTAAGATGATGCCAGACCACAGGCTGATTTCTGCGTCTTTTGCCGAACGC
AGTGCATGTGCGGTTGTTGTTTTTTGGAATAGTTTCAATTTTCGGACTGTCCGCTTTGATTTCAGTTTCT
TGGCTTATTCAAAAAGCAAAGTAAAGCCAAAAAAGCGAGATGGCAATACCAAATGCGGCAAAACGGTAGT
GGAAGGAAAGGGGTGCGGGGCAGCGGAAGGAAGGGTGGGGCGGGGCGTGGCGGGGTCTGTGGCTGGGCGC
GACGTCACCGACGTTGGAGCCACTCCTTTGACCATGTGTGCGTGTGTGTATTATTCGTGTCTCGCCACTC
GCCGGTTGTTTTTTTCTTTTTATCTCGCTCTCTCTAGCGCCATCTCGTACGCATGCTCAACGCACCGCAT
GTTGCCGTGTCCTTTATGCGTCATTTTGGCTCGAAATAGGCAATTATTTAAACAAAGATTAGTCAACGAA
AACGCTAAAATAAATAAGTCTACAATATGGTTACTTATTGCCATGTGTGTGCAGCCAACGATAGCAACAA
AAGCAACAACACAGTGGCTTTCCCTCTTTCACTTTTTGTTTGCAAGCGCGTGCGAGCAAGACGGCACGAC
CGGCAAACGCAATTACGCTGACAAAGAGCAGACGAAGTTTTGGCCGAAAAACATCAAGGCGCCTGATACG
AATGCATTTGCAATAACAATTGCGATATTTAATATTGTTTATGAAGCTGTTTGACTTCAAAACACACAAA
AAAAAAAATAAAACAAATTATTTGAAAGAGAATTAGGAATCGGACAGCTTATCGTTACGGGCTAACAGCA
CACCGAGACGAAATAGCTTACCTGACGTCACAGCCTCTGGAAGAACTGCCGCCAAGCAGAGAGAGAGAGA
AAAAGAGGGAGAGCAGCTTAGACCGCATGTGCTTGTGTGTGAGGCGTCTCTCTCTTCGTCTCCTGTTTGC
GCAAACGCATAGACTGCACTGAGAAAATCGATTACCTATTTTTTATGAATGAATATTTGCACTATTACTA
TTCAAAACTATTAAGATAGCAATCACATTCAATAGCCAAATACTATACCACCTGAGCGATGCAACGAAAT
GATCAATTTGAGCAAAAATGCTGCATATTTAGGACGGCATCATTATAGAAATGCTTCTTGCTGTGTACTT
TTCTCTCGTCTGGCAGCTGTTTCGCCGTTATTGTTAAAACCGGCTTAAGTTAGGTGTGTTTTCTACGACT
AGTGATGCCCCTACTAGAAGATGTGTGTTGCACAAATGTCCCTGAATAACCAATTTGAAGTGCAGATAGC
AGTAAACGTAAGCTAATATGAATATTATTTAACTGTAATGTTTTAATATCGCTGGACATTACTAATAAAC
CCACTATAAACACATGTACATATGTATGTTTTGGCATACAATGAGTAGTTGGGGAAAAAATGTGTAAAAG
CACCGTGACCATCACAGCATAAAGATAACCAGCTGAAGTATCGAATATGAGTAACCCCCAAATTGAATCA
CATGCCGCAACTGATAGGACCCATGGAAGTACACTCTTCATGGCGATATACAAGACACACACAAGCACGA
ACACCCAGTTGCGGAGGAAATTCTCCGTAAATGAAAACCCAATCGGCGAACAATTCATACCCATATATGG
TAAAAGTTTTGAACGCGACTTGAGAGCGGAGAGCATTGCGGCTGATAAGGTTTTAGCGCTAAGCGGGCTT
TATAAAACGGGCTGCGGGACCAGTTTTCATATCACTACCGTTTGAGTTCTTGTGCTGTGTGGATACTCCT
CCCGACACAAAGCCGCTCCATCAGCCAGCAGTCGTCTAATCCAGAGACCCCGGATCGGGGTACCAACATG
GTGAGCAAGGGCGAGGAGCTGTTCACCGGGGTGGTGCCCATCCTGGTCGAGCTGGACGGCGACGTAAACG
GCCACAAGTTCAGCGTGTCCGGCGAGGGCGAGGGCGATGCCACCTACGGCAAGCTGACCCTGAAGTTCAT
CTGCACCACCGGCAAGCTGCCCGTGCCCTGGCCCACCCTCGTGACCACCCTGACCTACGGCGTGCAGTGC
TTCAGCCGCTACCCCGACCACATGAAGCAGCACGACTTCTTCAAGTCCGCCATGCCCGAAGGCTACGTCC
AGGAGCGCACCATCTTCTTCAAGGACGACGGCAACTACAAGACCCGCGCCGAGGTGAAGTTCGAGGGCGA
CACCCTGGTGAACCGCATCGAGCTGAAGGGCATCGACTTCAAGGAGGACGGCAACATCCTGGGGCACAAG
CTGGAGTACAACTACAACAGCCACAACGTCTATATCATGGCCGACAAGCAGAAGAACGGCATCAAGGTGA
ACTTCAAGATCCGCCACAACATCGAGGACGGCAGCGTGCAGCTCGCCGACCACTACCAGCAGAACACCCC
CATCGGCGACGGCCCCGTGCTGCTGCCCGACAACCACTACCTGAGCACCCAGTCCGCCCTGAGCAAAGAC
CCCAACGAGAAGCGCGATCACATGGTCCTGCTGGAGTTCGTGACCGCCGCCGGGATCACTCTCGGCATGG
ACGAGCTGTACAAGCCAAGCTTGAATTCTGCAGATATCCAGCACAGTGGCGGCCGCCATAATAACCTTAT
GAATAACATGGGAGGTACCGCTGTTACTGGAGGTAACAACAATACAAACATGACAGCTTTACAGGTGCAA
AAGTATTTAAATCAAGGGCAACATGGTGTCGCTGTTGGACCGCAAGCCGTTGGTAATTCTTCAGCAGTAT
CTGTCGGATTTGGTCAGAACACGTCTAACGCAGCAGTGGCAGGAGCAGCCTCTGCAAATATAGCAGCAAA
TACAAACAACCAACCGTCTGGTCAGCAAATTCGCATGCTAGGCCAGCAAATTCAGTTGGCCATTCATAGT
GGTTTCATATCTAGTCAGATATTGACTCAACCGCTAACTCAAACAACCCTTAACCTTTTAAACCAACTTC
TTAGCAATATTAAGCATCTCCAGGCTGCACAGCAATCCCTTACCCGCGGGGGAAATGTCAATCCAATGGC
AGTGAATGTGGCTATATCTAAATACAAGCAGCAAATCCAGAATTTACAGAACCAGATAAGTGCACAACAG
GCTGTGTATGTAAAACAGCAAAATATGCAACCAACTTCACAACAACAACAGCCCCAACAACAGCAACTTC
CTTCTGTTCATCTAAGTAACTCAGGCAACGACTATTTAAGAGGTCACGATGCAATAAATAATTTGCAAAG
CAACTTTTCTGAGCTCAATATTAATAAGCCAAGTGGATATCAAGGAGCGTCCAATCAACAATCCCGATTA
AATCAGTGGAAGCTTCCAGTATTAGATAAGGAGATCAACTCTGACAGTACGGAATTTTCTCGTGCCCCAG
GTGCAACGAAACAAAATTTGACGGCCAACACAAGCAACATAAACTCTTTGGGTCTTCAAAACGATAGTAC
ATGGTCAACTGGACGCAGTATTGGTGACGGTTGGCCTGATCCCTCATCTGATAACGAGAATAAAGACTGG
TCTGTTGCTCAGCCAACTTCAGCAGCAACTGCTTACACTGATCTGGTCCAAGAGTTTGAGCCAGGCAAGC
CATGGAAGGGTTCACAGATCAAAAGCATAGAAGATGATCCCAGCATTACACCAGGAAGCGTTGCTAGATC
TCCATTGTCTATTAATTCGACGCCAAAAGATGCTGACATATTTGCCAATACCGGTAAAAATTCACCGACT
GATTTACCGCCACTAAGTTTATCGTCGTCTACATGGAGTTTTAATCCAAACCAAAATTATCCGAGTCACA
GTTGGTCTGACAATAGTCAACAATGTACCGCCACTTCGGAGCTTTGGACAAGCCCGCTAAATAAATCATC
GTCTCGAGGTCCCCCGCCAGGATTGACTGCCAATTCAAATAAATCTGCAAATAGTAATGCGTCAACGCCA
ACAACTATTACCGGAGGTGCGAATGGATGGTTACAGCCTCGAAGTGGCGGTGTTCAAACCACAAACACTA
ATTGGACAGGTGGTAACACCACTTGGGGCTCCAGTTGGTTGCTTTTGAAAAATCTAACAGCACAGATTGA
TGGTCCTACTTTGCGTACACTGTGTATGCAGCATGGGCCCCTTGTCAGCTTTCACCCGTATTTGAACCAA
GGAATTGCCTTATGTAAATATACTACTCGTGAGGAGGCGAACAAGGCGCAAATGGCGTTAAACAACTGTG
TCCTCGCCAACACCACAATATTTGCTGAATCTCCCAGCGAGAACGAGGTGCAAAGCATTATGCAGCACTT
ACCACAAACTCCTTCCTCTACAAGCTCTAGTGGAACTAGTGGTGGCAACGTCGGAGGCGTCGGCACTTCA
GCCAATAATGCAAACAGTGGTTCTGCAGCTTGTCTGTCCGGAAACAATAGCGGCAACGGAAACGGCAGCG
CGAGCGGCGCCGGCAGCGGCAACAATGGCAACAGTAGCTGCAACAACAGTGCCGCCGGGGGGGGCAGCAG
CAGCAACAACACGATTACCACTGTAGCAAATTCGAATCTTGTTGGTTCTAGTGGCTCTGTCTCAAATTCC
TCTGGCGTTACTGCTAACTCTAGTACTGTTTCTGTAGTTAGTTGTACAGCGAGTGGGAATTCCATAAATG
GGGCAGGTACTGCAAACAGTTCTGGTTCAAAGAGTAGTGCAAACAATTTAGCTAGCGGCCAGTCTAGCGC
TTCTAACTTAACTAATAGCACCAATTCAACATGGCGACAAACTAGCCAAAACCAAGCTCTTCAAAGTCAA
AGCAGGCCATCAGGCAGAGAAGCTGACTTTGATTATATATCTCTCGTTTATTCCATTGTTGATGATTAAT
CTAGAGGGCCCGCGGTTCGAAGGTAAGCCTATCCCTAACCCTCTCCTCGGTCTCGATTCTACGCGTACCG
GTCATCATCACCATCACCATTGAGTTTAAACCCGCTGATCAGCCTCGACTGTGCCTTCTAAGGCCTGAGC
TCGCTGATCAGCCTCGATCGAGGATCCAGACATGATAAGATACATTGATGAGTTTGGACAAACCACAACT
AGAATGCAGTGAAAAAAATGCTTTATTTGTGAAATTTGTGATGCTATTGCTTTATTTGTAACCATTATAA
GCTGCAATAAACAAGTTAACAACAACAATTGCATTCATTTTATGTTTCAGGTTCAGGGGGAGGTGTGGGA
GGTTTTTTAAAGCAAGTAAAACCTCTACAAATGTGGTATGGCTGATTATGATCAGTCGACCGATGCCCTT
GAGAGCCTTCAACCCAGTCAGCTCCTTCCGGTGGGCGCGGGGCATGACTATCGTCGCCGCACTTATGACT
GTCTTCTTTATCATGCAACTCGTAGGACAGGTGCCGGCAGCGCTCTGGGTCATTTTCGGCGAGGACCGCT
TTCGCTGGAGCGCGACGATGATCGGCCTGTCGCTTGCGGTATTCGGAATCTTGCACGCCCTCGCTCAAGC
CTTCGTCACTGGTCCCGCCACCAAACGTTTCGGCGAGAAGCAGGCCATTATCGCCGGCATGGCGGCCGAC
GCGCTGGGCTACGTCTTGCTGGCGTTCGCGACGCGAGGCTGGATGGCCTTCCCCATTATGATTCTTCTCG
CTTCCGGCGGCATCGGGATGCCCGCGTTGCAGGCCATGCTGTCCAGGCAGGTAGATGACGACCATCAGGG
ACAGCTTCAAGGATCGCTCGCGGCTCTTACCAGCCAGCAAAAGGCCAGGAACCGTAAAAAGGCCGCGTTG
CTGGCGTTTTTCCATAGGCTCCGCCCCCCTGACGAGCATCACAAAAATCGACGCTCAAGTCAGAGGTGGC
GAAACCCGACAGGACTATAAAGATACCAGGCGTTTCCCCCTGGAAGCTCCCTCGTGCGCTCTCCTGTTCC
GACCCTGCCGCTTACCGGATACCTGTCCGCCTTTCTCCCTTCGGGAAGCGTGGCGCTTTCTCAATGCTCA
CGCTGTAGGTATCTCAGTTCGGTGTAGGTCGTTCGCTCCAAGCTGGGCTGTGTGCACGAACCCCCCGTTC
AGCCCGACCGCTGCGCCTTATCCGGTAACTATCGTCTTGAGTCCAACCCGGTAAGACACGACTTATCGCC
ACTGGCAGCAGCCACTGGTAACAGGATTAGCAGAGCGAGGTATGTAGGCGGTGCTACAGAGTTCTTGAAG
TGGTGGCCTAACTACGGCTACACTAGAAGGACAGTATTTGGTATCTGCGCTCTGCTGAAGCCAGTTACCT
TCGGAAAAAGAGTTGGTAGCTCTTGATCCGGCAAACAAACCACCGCTGGTAGCGGTGGTTTTTTTGTTTG
CAAGCAGCAGATTACGCGCAGAAAAAAAGGATCTCAAGAAGATCCTTTGATCTTTTCTACGGGGTCTGAC
GCTCAGTGGAACGAAAACTCACGTTAAGGGATTTTGGTCATGAGATTATCAAAAAGGATCTTCACCTAGA
TCCTTTTAAATTAAAAATGAAGTTTTAAATCAATCTAAAGTATATATGAGTAAACTTGGTCTGACAGTTA
CCAATGCTTAATCAGTGAGGCACCTATCTCAGCGATCTGTCTATTTCGTTCATCCATAGTTGCCTGACTC
CCCGTCGTGTAGATAACTACGATACGGGAGGGCTTACCATCTGGCCCCAGTGCTGCAATGATACCGCGAG
ACCCACGCTCACCGGCTCCAGATTTATCAGCAATAAACCAGCCAGCCGGAAGGGCCGAGCGCAGAAGTGG
TCCTGCAACTTTATCCGCCTCCATCCAGTCTATTAATTGTTGCCGGGAAGCTAGAGTAAGTAGTTCGCCA
GTTAATAGTTTGCGCAACGTTGTTGCCATTGCTGCAGGCATCGTGGTGTCACGCTCGTCGTTTGGTATGG
CTTCATTCAGCTCCGGTTCCCAACGATCAAGGCGAGTTACATGATCCCCCATGTTGTGCAAAAAAGCGGT
TAGCTCCTTCGGTCCTCCGATCGTTGTCAGAAGTAAGTTGGCCGCAGTGTTATCACTCATGGTTATGGCA
GCACTGCATAATTCTCTTACTGTCATGCCATCCGTAAGATGCTTTTCTGTGACTGGTGAGTACTCAACCA
AGTCATTCTGAGAATAGTGTATGCGGCGACCGAGTTGCTCTTGCCCGGCGTCAACACGGGATAATACCGC
GCCACATAGCAGAACTTTAAAAGTGCTCATCATTGGAAAACGTTCTTCGGGGCGAAAACTCTCAAGGATC
TTACCGCTGTTGAGATCCAGTTCGATGTAACCCACTCGTGCACCCAACTGATCTTCAGCATCTTTTACTT
TCACCAGCGTTTCTGGGTGAGCAAAAACAGGAAGGCAAAATGCCGCAAAAAAGGGAATAAGGGCGACACG
GAAATGTTGAATACTCATACTCTTCCTTTTTCAATATTATTGAAGCATTTATCAGGGTTATTGTCTCATG
AGCGGATACATATTTGAATGTATTTAGAAAAATAAACAAATAGGGGTTCCGCGCACATTTCCCCGAAAAG
TGCCACCTGACGTCTAAGAAACCATTATTATCATGACATTAACCTATAAAAATAGGCGTATCACGAGGCC
CTTTCGT
Features (pLannotate 1.2.2; 10 found; start..end, strand, type, name):
     56..2568    +  promoter       Ac5 promoter: Drosophila melanogaster actin 5C promoter
   2588..3304    +  CDS            EGFP: EGFP is a basic (constitutively fluorescent) green fluorescent protein published in 1996, derived from Aequorea victoria. It is reported to be a rapidly-maturing weak dimer with moderate acid sensitivity.
   3347..5596    +  CDS            gw (fragment): GAWKY_DROME - Also known as GW182 From Drosophila melanogaster (Fruit fly).
   5622..5663    +  CDS            V5 tag: epitope tag from simian virus 5
   5763..5897    -  polyA_signal   SV40 poly(A) signal: SV40 polyadenylation signal
   5920..6004    -  CDS            large T antigen (fragment): large T antigen from SV40 (simian virus 40)
   6005..6475    +  CDS            TcR (fragment): tetracycline efflux protein; tet; confers resistance to tetracycline
   6519..7107    -  rep_origin     ori: high-copy-number ColE1/pMB1/pBR322/pUC origin of replication
   7278..8138    -  CDS            AmpR: β-lactamase; bla; confers resistance to ampicillin, carbenicillin, and related antibiotics
   8139..8243    -  promoter       AmpR promoter: bla
