[The description below was written by a language model from this plasmid's Addgene catalogue record and pLannotate feature annotations shown in this document.]
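Description:
pAc5.1B-EGFP-DmGW182_635-1384_N is an 8,337 nt insect expression plasmid for producing a GFP-tagged fragment of Drosophila melanogaster GW182 (the gw gene product, a core effector of miRNA-mediated silencing). The catalogue lists the backbone as unknown, although the name and the annotated parts point to a pAc5.1-type vector. It is maintained in E. coli through a ColE1/pUC-family origin and selected with ampicillin via a β-lactamase gene under its own bla promoter. The record lists it as low copy, even though this class of origin is generally annotated as high copy. Short fragments of a tetracycline resistance gene and of SV40 large T antigen are also annotated. These appear to be non-functional backbone remnants, and no selectable marker for insect cells is annotated.

Expression is driven by the constitutive Drosophila actin 5C (Ac5) promoter. This is followed by an EGFP coding sequence and then the gw fragment encoding residues 635 to 1384, giving an N-terminal EGFP fusion, as the "_N" suffix probably indicates. A V5 epitope tag lies just downstream of the insert, but the record does not show whether it is in frame or preceded by a stop codon. An SV40 polyadenylation signal is annotated after the cassette. Relative to the reference transcript, the insert carries two amino acid changes, V704A and N799S, and one silent substitution.

The stated purpose is insect cell expression of this GW182 fragment. The associated publication examines how GW182 interactions with PABP and deadenylases contribute to translational repression and degradation of miRNA targets, so the construct fits localisation, pull-down or functional mapping work. The depositor sequence may be theoretical rather than fully verified.
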