Addgene plasmid #147062: pAc5.1B-EGFP-DmGW182_635-1384_N
Purpose: Insect Expression of DmGW182_635-1384
Depositing lab: Elisa Izaurralde. Depositing organization: Max Planck Institute for Developmental Biology. Publication: The interactions of GW182 proteins with PABP and deadenylases are required for both translational repression and degradation of miRNA targets. Huntzinger E, Kuzuoglu-Ozturk D, Braun JE, Eulalio A, Wohlbold L, Izaurralde E. Nucleic Acids Res. 2013 Jan;41(2):978-94. doi: 10.1093/nar/gks1078. Epub 2012 Nov 21. PubMed 23172285.
Backbone
  Vector backbone: Unknown
  Vector type: Insect Expression
Growth in bacteria
  Bacterial resistance: Ampicillin, 100 μg/mL
  Growth temperature: 37°C
  Growth strain: DH5alpha
  Copy number: Low Copy
Gene/Insert
  Gene/Insert name: DmGW182_635-1384
  Species: D. melanogaster (fly)
  Mutation: Two non silent mutations V704A and N799S and one silent mutation G2295A compared to the sequence given by NM_166780 varA.
  Entrez Gene: gw (a.k.a. Dmel_CG31992, CG11484, CG31992, CG9905, Dmel\CG31992, GQ182, GW, GW182, Gw, Gw182, anon-EST:Posey205, dGW182, gw182)
  Cloning method: Unknown
Terms and licenses: Academic/Nonprofit Terms; Industry Terms: Not Available to Industry
Depositor comments: Plasmids from this collection were made available to the research community and donated after the lab closed. Please note that the sequence provided by the depositing laboratory may be theoretical/predicted or based on Sanger sequencing results. There may be discrepancies between sequencing results obtained by Addgene and the depositor sequence. If an Addgene verified sequence is not available, please contact before placing your order to request that our lab fully sequence the plasmid.
How to cite: pAc5.1B-EGFP-DmGW182_635-1384_N was a gift from Elisa Izaurralde (Addgene plasmid # 147062 ; http://n2t.net/addgene:147062 ; RRID:Addgene_147062)
